>Addgene plasmid #160505 | HA-Cer-NCreIntN | addgene full sequence | sequence record 319249 | Addgene NGS Result
CGTTACATAACTTACGGTAAATGGCCCGCCTGGCTGACCGCCCAACGACCCCCGCCCATTGACGTCAATA
ATGACGTATGTTCCCATAGTAACGCCAATAGGGACTTTCCATTGACGTCAATGGGTGGAGTATTTACGGT
AAACTGCCCACTTGGCAGTACATCAAGTGTATCATATGCCAAGTACGCCCCCTATTGACGTCAATGACGG
TAAATGGCCCGCCTGGCATTATGCCCAGTACATGACCTTATGGGACTTTCCTACTTGGCAGTACATCTAC
GTATTAGTCATCGCTATTACCATGGTGATGCGGTTTTGGCAGTACATCAATGGGCGTGGATAGCGGTTTG
ACTCACGGGGATTTCCAAGTCTCCACCCCATTGACGTCAATGGGAGTTTGTTTTGGCACCAAAATCAACG
GGACTTTCCAAAATGTCGTAACAACTCCGCCCCATTGACGCAAATGGGCGGTAGGCGTGTACGGTGGGAG
GTCTATATAAGCAGAGCTGGTTTAGTGAACCGTCAGATCCGCTAGCGCCACCATGCCCAAGAAGAAGCGG
AAGGTGTACCCATACGATGTTCCAGATTACGCACCGGTCGCCACCATGGTGAGCAAGGGCGAGGAGCTGT
TCACCGGGGTGGTGCCCATCCTGGTCGAGCTGGACGGCGACGTAAACGGCCACAAGTTCAGCGTGTCCGG
CGAGGGCGAGGGCGATGCCACCTACGGCAAGCTGACCCTGAAGTTCATCTGCACCACCGGCAAGCTGCCC
GTGCCCTGGCCCACCCTCGTGACCACCCTGACCTGGGGCGTGCAGTGCTTCGCCCGCTACCCCGACCACA
TGAAGCAGCACGACTTCTTCAAGTCCGCCATGCCCGAAGGCTACGTCCAGGAGCGCACCATCTTCTTCAA
GGACGACGGCAACTACAAGACCCGCGCCGAGGTGAAGTTCGAGGGCGACACCCTGGTGAACCGCATCGAG
CTGAAGGGCATCGACTTCAAGGAGGACGGCAACATCCTGGGGCACAAGCTGGAGTACAACGCCATCAGCG
ACAACGTCTATATCACCGCCGACAAGCAGAAGAACGGCATCAAGGCCAACTTCAAGATCCGCCACAACAT
CGAGGACGGCAGCGTGCAGCTCGCCGACCACTACCAGCAGAACACCCCCATCGGCGACGGCCCCGTGCTG
CTGCCCGACAACCACTACCTGAGCACCCAGTCCAAGCTGAGCAAAGACCCCAACGAGAAGCGCGATCACA
TGGTCCTGCTGGAGTTCGTGACCGCCGCCGGGATCACTCTCGGCATGGACGAGCTGTACAAGTCCGGACT
CAGATCTCGAGCTCAAGCTTCGAATTCTGCAGTCGACGGTACCGCGGGCCCAGGTTCTGGTTCCAATTTA
CTGACCGTACACCAAAATTTGCCTGCATTACCGGTCGATGCAACGAGTGATGAGGTTCGCAAGAACCTGA
TGGACATGTTCAGGGATCGCCAGGCGTTTTCTGAGCATACCTGGAAAATGCTTCTGTCCGTTTGCCGGTC
GTGGGCGGCATGGTGCAAGTTGAATGAATTCCTTAAGGGGTGTTTAAGCTATGAAACGGAAATATTGACA
GTAGAATATGGATCATTACCGATTGGTAAAATTGTAGAAAAGCGCATCGAATGTACTGTTTATAGTGTTG
ATAATAATGGAAATATTTATACACAACCTGTAGCACAATGGCACGATCGCGGAGAACAAGAGGTGTTTGA
GTATTGTTTGGAAGATGGTTCATTGATTCGGGCAACAAAAGACCATAAGTTTATGACTGTTGATGGTCAA
ATGTTGCCAATTGATGAAATATTTGAACGTGAATTGGATTTGATGCGGGTTGATAATTTGCCGAATTAGT
CTAGATAACTGATCATAATCAGCCATACCACATTTGTAGAGGTTTTACTTGCTTTAAAAAACCTCCCACA
CCTCCCCCTGAACCTGAAACATAAAATGAATGCAATTGTTGTTGTTAACTTGTTTATTGCAGCTTATAAT
GGTTACAAATAAAGCAATAGCATCACAAATTTCACAAATAAAGCATTTTTTTCACTGCATTCTAGTTGTG
GTTTGTCCAAACTCATCAATGTATCTTAAGGCGTAAATTGTAAGCGTTAATATTTTGTTAAAATTCGCGT
TAAATTTTTGTTAAATCAGCTCATTTTTTAACCAATAGGCCGAAATCGGCAAAATCCCTTATAAATCAAA
AGAATAGACCGAGATAGGGT
[37 nt withheld, positions 2261-2297]
AAAGAACGTGGACTCCAACGTCAAAGG
[49 nt withheld, positions 2325-2373]
T
[91 nt withheld, positions 2375-2465]
G
[124 nt withheld, positions 2467-2590]
CAGGTGGCACTTTTCGGGGAAATGTGCGCGGAACCCCTATTTGTTTATTTTTCTAAATACATTCAAATAT
GTATCCGCTCATGAGACAATAACCCTGATAAATGCTTCAATAATATTGAAAAAGGAAGAGTCCTGAGGCG
GAAAGAACCAGCTGTGGAATGTGTGTCAGTTAGGGTGTGGAAAGTCCCCAGGCTCCCCAGCAGGCAGAAG
TATGCAAAGCATGCATCTCAATTAGTCAGCAACCAGGTGTGGAAAGTCCCCAGGCTCCCCAGCAGGCAGA
AGTATGCAAAGCATGCATCTCAATTAGTCAGCAACCATAGTCCCGCCCCTAACTCCGCCCATCCCGCCCC
TAACTCCGCCCAGTTCCGCCCATTCTCCGCCCCATGGCTGACTAATTTTTTTTATTTATGCAGAGGCCGA
GGCCGCCTCGGCCTCTGAGCTATTCCAGAAGTAGTGAGGAGGCTTTTTTGGAGGCCTAGGCTTTTGCAAA
GATCGATCAAGAGACAGGATGAGGATCGTTTCGCATGATTGAACAAGATGGATTGCACGCAGGTTCTCCG
GCCGCTTGGGTGGAGAGGCTATTCGGCTATGACTGGGCACAACAGACAATCGGCTGCTCTGATGCCGCCG
TGTTCCGGCTGTCAGCGCAGGGGCGCCCGGTTCTTTTTGTCAAGACCGACCTGTCCGGTGCCCTGAATGA
ACTGCAAGACGAGGCAGCGCGGCTATCGTGGCTGGCCACGACGGGCGTTCCTTGCGCAGCTGTGCTCGAC
GTTGTCACTGAAGCGGGAAGGGACTGGCTGCTATTGGGCGAAGTGCCGGGGCAGGATCTCCTGTCATCTC
ACCTTGCTCCTGCCGAGAAAGTATCCATCATGGCTGATGCAATGCGGCGGCTGCATACGCTTGATCCGGC
TACCTGCCCATTCGACCACCAAGCGAAACATCGCATCGAGCGAGCACGTACTCGGATGGAAGCCGGTCTT
GTCGATCAGGATGATCTGGACGAAGAGCATCAGGGGCTCGCGCCAGCCGAACTGTTCGCCAGGCTCAAGG
CGAGCATGCCCGACGGCGAGGATCTCGTCGTGACCCATGGCGATGCCTGCTTGCCGAATATCATGGTGGA
AAATGGCCGCTTTTCTGGATTCATCGACTGTGGCCGGCTGGGTGTGGCGGACCGCTATCAGGACATAGCG
TTGGCTACCCGTGATATTGCTGAAGAGCTTGGCGGCGAATGGGCTGACCGCTTCCTCGTGCTTTACGGTA
TCGCCGCTCCCGATTCGCAGCGCATCGCCTTCTATCGCCTTCTTGACGAGTTCTTCTGAGCGGGACTCTG
GGGTTCGAAATGACCGACCAAGCGACGCCCAACCTGCCATCACGAGATTTCGATTCCACCGCCGCCTTCT
ATGAAAGGTTGGGCTTCGGAATCGTTTTCCGGGACGCCGGCTGGATGATCCTCCAGCGCGGGGATCTCAT
GCTGGAGTTCTTCGCCCACCCTAGGGGGAGGCTAACTGAAACACGGAAGGAGACAATACCGGAAGGAACC
CGCGCTATGACGGCAATAAAAAGACAGAATAAAACGCACGGTGTTGGGTCGTTTGTTCATAAACGCGGGG
TTCGGTCCCAGGGCTGGCACTCTGTCGATACCCCACCGAGACCCCATTGGGGCCAATACGCCCGCGTTTC
TTCCTTTTCCCCACCCCACCCCCCAAGTTCGGGTGAAGGCCCAGGGCTCGCAGCCAACGTCGGGGCGGCA
GGCCCTGCCATAGCCTCAGGTTACTCATATATACTTTAGATTGATTTAAAACTTCATTTTTAATTTAAAA
GGATCTAGGTGAAGATCCTTTTTGATAATCTCATGACCAAAATCCCTTAACGTGAGTTTTCGTTCCACTG
AGCGTCAGACCCCGTAGAAAAGATCAAAGGATCTTCTTGAGATCCTTTTTTTCTGCGCGTAATCTGCTGC
TTGCAAACAAAAAAACCACCGCTACCAGCGGTGGTTTGTTTGCCGGATCAAGAGCTACCAACTCTTTTTC
CGAAGGTAACTGGCTTCAGCAGAGCGCAGATACCAAATACTGTTCTTCTAGTGTAGCCGTAGTTAGGCCA
CCACTTCAAGAACTCTGTATCACCGCCTACATACCTCGCTCTGCTAATCCTGTTACCAGTGGCTGCTGCC
AGTGGCGATAAGTCGTGTCTTACCGGGTTGGACTCAAGACGATAGTTACCGGATAAGGCGCAGCGGTCGG
GCTGAACGGGGGGTTCGTGCACACAGCCCAGCTTGGAGCGAACGACCTACACCGAACTGAGATACCTACA
GCGTGAGCTATGAGAAAGCGCCACGCTTCCCGAAGGGAGAAAGGCGGACAGGTATCCGGTAAGCGGCAGG
GTCGGAACAGGAGAGCGCACGAGGGAGCTTCCAGGGGGAAACGCCTGGTATCTTTATAGTCCTGTCGGGT
TTCGCCACCTCTGACTTGAGCGTCGATTTTTGTGATGCTCGTCAGGGGGGCGGAGCCTATGGAAAAACGC
CAGCAACGCGGCCTTTTTACGGTTCCTGGCCTTTTGCTGGCCTTTTGCTCACATGTTCTTTCCTGCGTTA
TCCCCTGATTCTGTGGATAACCGTATTACCGCCATGCATTAGTTATTAATAGTAATCAATTACGGGGTCA
TTAGTTCATAGCCCATATATGGAGTTCCG
Features (pLannotate 1.2.2; 18 found; start..end, strand, type, name):
      1..304     +  enhancer       CMV enhancer: human cytomegalovirus immediate early enhancer
    305..508     +  promoter       CMV promoter: human cytomegalovirus (CMV) immediate early promoter
    567..592     +  CDS            3xHA (fragment): three tandem HA epitope tags
    606..1322    +  CDS            mCerulean: mCerulean is a basic (constitutively fluorescent) cyan fluorescent protein published in 2005, derived from Aequorea victoria. It is reported to be a very rapidly-maturing monomer.
   1323..1381    +  misc_feature   MCS (fragment): multiple cloning site
   1392..1565    +  CDS            Cre (fragment): site-specific recombinase Cre is a site-specific recombinase from bacteriophage P1. Recombination occurs at loxP sequences.
   1581..1880    +  CDS            dnaE-N (fragment): DPO3A_SYNY3 - Experimental evidence at protein level: Swiss-Prot protein existence level 1. DNA polymerase III is a complex, multichain enzyme responsible for most of the replicative synthesis in bacteria. This DNA polymerase also exhibits 3' to 5' exonuclease activity. The alpha chain is the DNA polymerase (By similarity). From Synechocystis sp. (strain PCC 6803 / Kazusa).
   1900..1984    +  CDS            large T antigen (fragment): large T antigen from SV40 (simian virus 40)
   2007..2128    +  polyA_signal   SV40 poly(A) signal: SV40 polyadenylation signal
   2162..2590    -  rep_origin     f1 ori (sequence partly withheld): f1 bacteriophage origin of replication; arrow indicates direction of (+) strand synthesis
   2617..2721    +  promoter       AmpR promoter: bla
   2723..3080    +  promoter       SV40 promoter: SV40 enhancer and early promoter
   3115..3909    +  CDS            NeoR/KanR: aminoglycoside phosphotransferase from Tn5; aph(3')-II (or nptII); confers resistance to neomycin, kanamycin, and G418 (Geneticin®)
   3930..4082    +  CDS            ble (fragment): BLE_KLEPN - Experimental evidence at protein level: Swiss-Prot protein existence level 1. Binding protein with a strong affinity to the bleomycin family of antibiotics. Binds to CL990; an antimitotic-antibiotic compound. From Klebsiella pneumoniae.
   4141..4188    +  polyA_signal   HSV TK poly(A) signal: herpes simplex virus thymidine kinase polyadenylation signal (Cole and Stacy, 1985)
   4279..4295    -  polyA_signal   bGH poly(A) signal (fragment): bovine growth hormone polyadenylation signal
   4517..5105    +  rep_origin     ori: high-copy-number ColE1/pMB1/pBR322/pUC origin of replication
   5220..5279    +  enhancer       CMV enhancer (fragment): human cytomegalovirus immediate early enhancer
