[The description below was written by a language model from this plasmid's Addgene catalogue record and pLannotate feature annotations shown in this document.]
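Description:
HA-Cer-NCreIntN is a mammalian expression plasmid encoding the N-terminal half of a split intein-mediated split-Cre recombinase system. The catalogue lists the backbone as pcDNA3 with a total size of about 6.4 kb, but the sequenced record is 5,279 nt. Its layout (SV40 poly(A) after the insert, a combined AmpR/SV40 promoter driving NeoR/KanR, HSV TK poly(A), kanamycin selection) looks more like a fluorescent-protein "C1"-type vector than standard pcDNA3, so the backbone designation and size should be treated with caution. The plasmid replicates in bacteria from a high-copy ColE1/pUC origin and also carries an f1 origin. The single NeoR/KanR cassette gives kanamycin resistance in E. coli through the bacterial promoter, and could give G418 resistance in mammalian cells through the SV40 promoter.

The payload is one open reading frame driven by the CMV immediate early enhancer and promoter. It begins with an HA epitope tag and the cyan fluorescent protein mCerulean. After a short stretch of residual multiple cloning site comes an N-terminal fragment of Cre recombinase, fused to the N-terminal split intein of the Synechocystis sp. PCC 6803 DnaE protein. An SV40 poly(A) signal terminates the transcript. A short SV40 large T antigen fragment is annotated just after the intein; the record does not state its role.

On its own, the Cre fragment is expected to be inactive. When a complementary C-intein/C-terminal Cre partner is expressed in the same cell, protein trans-splicing joins the two halves into a functional recombinase that acts on loxP sites. This restricts recombination to cells expressing both components, the intersectional strategy the depositors applied to neural circuit analysis. The HA tag and mCerulean allow detection and visualisation of the N-terminal component.
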