Addgene plasmid #160505: HA-Cer-NCreIntN
Purpose: Expresses NCreIntN, tagged with HA, in mammalian cells in split intein-mediated split-Cre recombinase applications
Depositing lab: Shawn Je. Depositing organization: Duke-NUS Medical School. Publication: Neural circuit analysis using a novel intersectional split intein-mediated split-Cre recombinase system. Khoo ATT, Kim PJ, Kim HM, Je HS. Mol Brain. 2020 Jul 2;13(1):101. doi: 10.1186/s13041-020-00640-2. PubMed 32616061.
Backbone
  Vector backbone: pcDNA3
  Backbone manufacturer: Invitrogen
  Backbone size w/o insert (bp): 5500
  Total vector size (bp): 6387
  Vector type: Mammalian Expression, Cre/Lox
Growth in bacteria
  Bacterial resistance: Kanamycin, 50 μg/mL
  Growth temperature: 37°C
  Growth strain: NEB Stable
  Copy number: Unknown
Gene/Insert
  Gene/Insert name: NCreIntN
  Species: Synthetic
  Insert size (bp): 555
  Promoter: CMV
  Tag / fusion protein: HA
  Cloning method: Unknown
  Sequencing primers: 5′ CGCAAATGGGCGGTAGGCGTG
Terms and licenses: Academic/Nonprofit Terms; Industry Terms: Not Available to Industry
How to cite: HA-Cer-NCreIntN was a gift from Shawn Je (Addgene plasmid # 160505 ; http://n2t.net/addgene:160505 ; RRID:Addgene_160505)
